>Addgene plasmid #127466 | pZF-ACA | depositor full sequence | sequence record 244055 | pZF-ACA sequence 5611 bps
CCAGTATACACTCCGCTATCGCTACGTGACTGGGTCATGGCTGCGCCCCGACACCCGCCAACACCCGCTG
ACGCGCCCTGACGGGCTTGTCTGCTCCCGGCATCCGCTTACAGACAAGCTGTGACCGTCTCCGGGAGCTG
CATGTGTCAGAGGTTTTCACCGTCATCACCGAAACGCGCGAGGCAGCTGCGGTAAAGCTCATCAGCGTGG
TCGTGAAGCGATTCACAGATGTCTGCCTGTTCATCCGCGTCCAGCTCGTTGAGTTTCTCCAGAAGCGTTA
ATGTCTGGCTTCTGATAAAGCGGGCCATGTTAAGGGCGGTTTTTTCCTGTTTGGTCACTGATGCCTCCGT
GTAAGGGGGATTTCTGTTCATGGGGGTAATGATACCGATGAAACGAGAGAGGATGCTCACGATACGGGTT
ACTGATGATGAACATGCCCGGTTACTGGAACGTTGTGAGGGTAAACAACTGGCGGTATGGATGCGGCGGG
ACCAGAGAAAAATCACTCAGGGTCAATGCCAGCGCTTCGTTAATACAGATGTAGGTGTTCCACAGGGTAG
CCAGCAGCATCCTGCGATGCAGATCCGGAACATAATGGTGCAGGGCGCTGACTTCCGCGTTTCCAGACTT
TACGAAACACGGAAACCGAAGACCATTCATGTTGTTGCTCAGGTCGCAGACGTTTTGCAGCAGCAGTCGC
TTCACGTTCGCTCGCGTATCGGTGATTCATTCTGCTAACCAGTAAGGCAACCCCGCCAGCCTAGCCGGGT
CCTCAACGACAGGAGCACGATCATGCGCACCCGTGGGGCCGCCATGCCGGCGATAATGGCCTGCTTCTCG
CCGAAACGTTTGGTGGCGGGACCAGTGACGAAGGCTTGAGCGAGGGCGTGCAAGATTCCGAATACCGCAA
GCGACAGGCCGATCATCGTCGCGCTCCAGCGAAAGCGGTCCTCGCCGAAAATGACCCAGAGCGCTGCCGG
CACCTGTCCTACGAGTTGCATGATAAAGAAGACAGTCATAAGTGCGGCGACGATAGTCATGCCCCGCGCC
CACCGGAAGGAGCTGACTGGGTTGAAGGCTCTCAAGGGCATCGGTCGAGATCCCGGTGCCTAATGAGTGA
GCTAACTTACATTAATTGCGTTGCGCTCACTGCCCGCTTTCCAGTCGGGAAACCTGTCGTGCCAGCTGCA
TTAATGAATCGGCCAACGCGCGGGGAGAGGCGGTTTGCGTATTGGGCGCCAGGGTGGTTTTTCTTTTCAC
CAGTGAGACGGGCAACAGCTGATTGCCCTTCACCGCCTGGCCCTGAGAGAGTTGCAGCAAGCGGTCCACG
CTGGTTTGCCCCAGCAGGCGAAAATCCTGTTTGATGGTGGTTAACGGCGGGATATAACATGAGCTGTCTT
CGGTATCGTCGTATCCCACTACCGAGATATCCGCACCAACGCGCAGCCCGGACTCGGTAATGGCGCGCAT
TGCGCCCAGCGCCATCTGATCGTTGGCAACCAGCATCGCAGTGGGAACGATGCCCTCATTCAGCATTTGC
ATGGTTTGTTGAAAACCGGACATGGCACTCCAGTCGCCTTCCCGTTCCGCTATCGGCTGAATTTGATTGC
GAGTGAGATATTTATGCCAGCCAGCCAGACGCAGACGCGCCGAGACAGAACTTAATGGGCCCGCTAACAG
CGCGATTTGCTGGTGACCCAATGCGACCAGATGCTCCACGCCCAGTCGCGTACCGTCTTCATGGGAGAAA
ATAATACTGTTGATGGGTGTCTGGTCAGAGACATCAAGAAATAACGCCGGAACATTAGTGCAGGCAGCTT
CCACAGCAATGGCATCCTGGTCATCCAGCGGATAGTTAATGATCAGCCCACTGACGCGTTGCGCGAGAAG
ATTGTGCACCGCCGCTTTACAGGCTTCGACGCCGCTTCGTTCTACCATCGACACCACCACGCTGGCACCC
AGTTGATCGGCGCGAGATTTAATCGCCGCGACAATTTGCGACGGCGCGTGCAGGGCCAGACTGGAGGTGG
CAACGCCAATCAGCAACGACTGTTTGCCCGCCAGTTGTTGTGCCACGCGGTTGGGAATGTAATTCAGCTC
CGCCATCGCCGCTTCCACTTTTTCCCGCGTTTTCGCAGAAACGTGGCTGGCCTGGTTCACCACGCGGGAA
ACGGTCTGATAAGAGACACCGGCATACTCTGCGACATCGTATAACGTTACTGGTTTCACATTCACCACCC
TGAATTGACTCTCTTCCGGGCGCTATCATGCCATACCGCGAAAGGTTTTGCGCCATTCGATGGTGTCCGG
GATCTCGACGCTCTCCCTTATGCGACTCCTGCATTAGGAAGCAGCCCAGTAGTAGGTTGAGGCCGTTGAG
CACCGCCGCCGCAAGGAATGGTGCATGCAAGGAGATGGCGCCCAACAGTCCCCCGGCCACGGGGCCTGCC
ACCATACCCACGCCGAAACAAGCGCTCATGAGCCCGAAGTGGCGAGCCCGATCTTCCCCATCGGTGATGT
CGGCGATATAGGCGCCAGCAACCGCACCTGTGGCGCCGGTGATGCCGGCCACGATGCGTCCGGCGTAGAG
GATCGAGATCGATCTCGATCCCGCGAAATTAATACGACTCACTATAGGGGAATTGTGAGCGGATAACAAT
TCCCCTCTAGAAATAATTTTGTTTAACTTTAAGAAGGAGATATACATATGGAACGTCCGTACGCTTGCCC
GGTTGAATCTTGCGACCGTCGTTTCTCTCGTTCTGACGAACTGACCCGTCATATTAGAATTCATACTGGA
CAAAAACCATTCCAATGTAGAATTTGTATGAGAAATTTCTCTCAGCGTTCTTCTCTGGTTCGTCACATCC
GTACCCACACCGGTGAAAAACCGTTCGCTTGCGACATCTGCGGTCGTAAATTCGCTCGTTCTGACGAACG
TAAACGTCACACCAAAATCCACCTGCGTCAGTAAGATCCGGCTGCTAACAAAGCCCGAAAGGAAGCTGAG
TTGGCTGCTGCCACCGCTGAGCAATAACTAGCATAACCCCTTGGGGCCTCTAAACGGGTCTTGAGGGGTT
TTTTGCTGAAAGGAGGAACTATATCCGGATTGGCGAATGGG
[124 nt withheld, positions 3122-3245]
C
[91 nt withheld, positions 3247-3337]
A
[49 nt withheld, positions 3339-3387]
CCTTTGACGTTGGAGTCCACGTTCTTT
[37 nt withheld, positions 3415-3451]
ACCCTATCTCGGTCTATTCTTTTGATTTATAAGGGATTTTGCCGATTTCGGCCTATTGGTTAAAAAATGA
GCTGATTTAACAAAAATTTAACGCGAATTTTAACAAAATATTAACGTTTACAATTTCAGGTGGCACTTTT
CGGGGAAATGTGCGCGGAACCCCTATTTGTTTATTTTTCTAAATACATTCAAATATGTATCCGCTCATGA
GACAATAACCCTGATAAATGCTTCAATAATATTGAAAAAGGAAGAGTATGAGTATTCAACATTTCCGTGT
CGCCCTTATTCCCTTTTTTGCGGCATTTTGCCTTCCTGTTTTTGCTCACCCAGAAACGCTGGTGAAAGTA
AAAGATGCTGAAGATCAGTTGGGTGCACGAGTGGGTTACATCGAACTGGATCTCAACAGCGGTAAGATCC
TTGAGAGTTTTCGCCCCGAAGAACGTTTTCCAATGATGAGCACTTTTAAAGTTCTGCTATGTGGCGCGGT
ATTATCCCGTATTGACGCCGGGCAAGAGCAACTCGGTCGCCGCATACACTATTCTCAGAATGACTTGGTT
GAGTACTCACCAGTCACAGAAAAGCATCTTACGGATGGCATGACAGTAAGAGAATTATGCAGTGCTGCCA
TAACCATGAGTGATAACACTGCGGCCAACTTACTTCTGACAACGATCGGAGGACCGAAGGAGCTAACCGC
TTTTTTGCACAACATGGGGGATCATGTAACTCGCCTTGATCGTTGGGAACCGGAGCTGAATGAAGCCATA
CCAAACGACGAGCGTGACACCACGATGCCTGCAGCAATGGCAACAACGTTGCGCAAACTATTAACTGGCG
AACTACTTACTCTAGCTTCCCGGCAACAATTAATAGACTGGATGGAGGCGGATAAAGTTGCAGGACCACT
TCTGCGCTCGGCCCTTCCGGCTGGCTGGTTTATTGCTGATAAATCTGGAGCCGGTGAGCGTGGGTCTCGC
GGTATCATTGCAGCACTGGGGCCAGATGGTAAGCCCTCCCGTATCGTAGTTATCTACACGACGGGGAGTC
AGGCAACTATGGATGAACGAAATAGACAGATCGCTGAGATAGGTGCCTCACTGATTAAGCATTGGTAACT
GTCAGACCAAGTTTACTCATATATACTTTAGATTGATTTAAAACTTCATTTTTAATTTAAAAGGATCTAG
GTGAAGATCCTTTTTGATAATCTCATGACCAAAATCCCTTAACGTGAGTTTTCGTTCCACTGAGCGTCAG
ACCCCGTAGAAAAGATCAAAGGATCTTCTTGAGATCCTTTTTTTCTGCGCGTAATCTGCTGCTTGCAAAC
AAAAAAACCACCGCTACCAGCGGTGGTTTGTTTGCCGGATCAAGAGCTACCAACTCTTTTTCCGAAGGTA
ACTGGCTTCAGCAGAGCGCAGATACCAAATACTGTCCTTCTAGTGTAGCCGTAGTTAGGCCACCACTTCA
AGAACTCTGTAGCACCGCCTACATACCTCGCTCTGCTAATCCTGTTACCAGTGGCTGCTGCCAGTGGCGA
TAAGTCGTGTCTTACCGGGTTGGACTCAAGACGATAGTTACCGGATAAGGCGCAGCGGTCGGGCTGAACG
GGGGGTTCGTGCACACAGCCCAGCTTGGAGCGAACGACCTACACCGAACTGAGATACCTACAGCGTGAGC
TATGAGAAAGCGCCACGCTTCCCGAAGGGAGAAAGGCGGACAGGTATCCGGTAAGCGGCAGGGTCGGAAC
AGGAGAGCGCACGAGGGAGCTTCCAGGGGGAAACGCCTGGTATCTTTATAGTCCTGTCGGGTTTCGCCAC
CTCTGACTTGAGCGTCGATTTTTGTGATGCTCGTCAGGGGGGCGGAGCCTATGGAAAAACGCCAGCAACG
CGGCCTTTTTACGGTTCCTGGCCTTTTGCTGGCCTTTTGCTCACATGTTCTTTCCTGCGTTATCCCCTGA
TTCTGTGGATAACCGTATTACCGCCTTTGAGTGAGCTGATACCGCTCGCCGCAGCCGAACGACCGAGCGC
AGCGAGTCAGTGAGCGAGGAAGCGGAAGAGCGCCTGATGCGGTATTTTCTCCTTACGCATCTGTGCGGTA
TTTCACACCGCATATATGGTGCACTCTCAGTACAATCTGCTCTGATGCCGCATAGTTAAG
Features (pLannotate 1.2.2; 18 found; start..end, strand, type, name):
    147..338     -  CDS            rop: Rop protein, which maintains plasmids at low copy number; rop
    355..735     +  CDS            YPB1_ECOLX: Protein predicted: Swiss-Prot protein existence level 4. From Escherichia coli.
    807..1098    -  CDS            TcR (fragment): tetracycline efflux protein; tet; confers resistance to tetracycline
   1113..1134    -  protein_bind   CAP binding site: CAP binding activates transcription in the presence of cAMP. E. coli catabolite activator protein
   1147..2229    -  CDS            lacI: lac repressor; lacI; The lac repressor binds to the lac operator to inhibit transcription in E. coli. This inhibition can be relieved by adding lactose or isopropyl-β-D-thiogalactopyranoside (IPTG).
   2230..2307    -  promoter       lacI promoter: lacI
   2315..2594    -  CDS            TcR (fragment): tetracycline efflux protein; tet; confers resistance to tetracycline
   2620..2638    +  promoter       T7 promoter: promoter for bacteriophage T7 RNA polymerase
   2639..2663    +  protein_bind   lac operator: The lac repressor binds to the lac operator to inhibit transcription in E. coli. This inhibition can be relieved by adding lactose or isopropyl-β-D-thiogalactopyranoside (IPTG). lac repressor encoded by lacI
   2678..2700    +  RBS            RBS: efficient ribosome binding site from bacteriophage T7 gene 10 (Olins and Rangwala, 1989)
   2741..2830    +  CDS            EGR1 (fragment): EGR1_SERCA - Also known as ZENK From Serinus canaria (Island canary) (Fringilla canaria).
   2981..3030    +  CDS            SET1 (fragment): solubility-enhancement tag derived from T7 phage gene 10B
   3038..3085    +  terminator     T7 terminator: transcription terminator for bacteriophage T7 RNA polymerase
   3122..3577    +  rep_origin     f1 ori (sequence partly withheld): f1 bacteriophage origin of replication; arrow indicates direction of (+) strand synthesis
   3604..3708    +  promoter       AmpR promoter: bla
   3709..4569    +  CDS            AmpR: β-lactamase; bla; confers resistance to ampicillin, carbenicillin, and related antibiotics
   4740..5328    +  rep_origin     ori: high-copy-number ColE1/pMB1/pBR322/pUC origin of replication
   5514..45      -  misc_feature   bom (across the origin): basis of mobility region from pBR322
