>Addgene plasmid #127466 | pZF-ACA | addgene full sequence | sequence record 248934 | Addgene NGS Result
TAATACGACTCACTATAGGGGAATTGTGAGCGGATAACAATTCCCCTCTAGAAATAATTTTGTTTAACTT
TAAGAAGGAGATATACATATGGAACGTCCGTACGCTTGCCCGGTTGAATCTTGCGACCGTCGTTTCTCTC
GTTCTGACGAACTGACCCGTCATATTAGAATTCATACTGGACAAAAACCATTCCAATGTAGAATTTGTAT
GAGAAATTTCTCTCAGCGTTCTTCTCTGGTTCGTCACATCCGTACCCACACCGGTGAAAAACCGTTCGCT
TGCGACATCTGCGGTCGTAAATTCGCTCGTTCTGACGAACGTAAACGTCACACCAAAATCCACCTGCGTC
AGTAAGATCCGGCTGCTAACAAAGCCCGAAAGGAAGCTGAGTTGGCTGCTGCCACCGCTGAGCAATAACT
AGCATAACCCCTTGGGGCCTCTAAACGGGTCTTGAGGGGTTTTTTGCTGAAAGGAGGAACTATATCCGGA
TTGGCGAATGGG
[124 nt withheld, positions 503-626]
C
[91 nt withheld, positions 628-718]
A
[49 nt withheld, positions 720-768]
CCTTTGACGTTGGAGTCCACGTTCTTT
[37 nt withheld, positions 796-832]
ACCCTATCTCGGTCTATTCTTTTGATTTATAAGGGATTTTGCCGATTTCGGCCTATTGGTTAAAAAATGA
GCTGATTTAACAAAAATTTAACGCGAATTTTAACAAAATATTAACGCTTACAATTTAGGTGGCACTTTTC
GGGGAAATGTGCGCGGAACCCCTATTTGTTTATTTTTCTAAATACATTCAAATATGTATCCGCTCATGAG
ACAATAACCCTGATAAATGCTTCAATAATATTGAAAAAGGAAGAGTATGAGTATTCAACATTTCCGTGTC
GCCCTTATTCCCTTTTTTGCGGCATTTTGCCTTCCTGTTTTTGCTCACCCAGAAACGCTGGTGAAAGTAA
AAGATGCTGAAGATCAGTTGGGTGCACGAGTGGGTTACATCGAACTGGATCTCAACAGCGGTAAGATCCT
TGAGAGTTTTCGCCCCGAAGAACGTTTTCCAATGATGAGCACTTTTAAAGTTCTGCTATGTGGCGCGGTA
TTATCCCGTATTGACGCCGGGCAAGAGCAACTCGGTCGCCGCATACACTATTCTCAGAATGACTTGGTTG
AGTACTCACCAGTCACAGAAAAGCATCTTACGGATGGCATGACAGTAAGAGAATTATGCAGTGCTGCCAT
AACCATGAGTGATAACACTGCGGCCAACTTACTTCTGACAACGATCGGAGGACCGAAGGAGCTAACCGCT
TTTTTGCACAACATGGGGGATCATGTAACTCGCCTTGATCGTTGGGAACCGGAGCTGAATGAAGCCATAC
CAAACGACGAGCGTGACACCACGATGCCTGCAGCAATGGCAACAACGTTGCGCAAACTATTAACTGGCGA
ACTACTTACTCTAGCTTCCCGGCAACAATTAATAGACTGGATGGAGGCGGATAAAGTTGCAGGACCACTT
CTGCGCTCGGCCCTTCCGGCTGGCTGGTTTATTGCTGATAAATCTGGAGCCGGTGAGCGTGGGTCTCGCG
GTATCATTGCAGCACTGGGGCCAGATGGTAAGCCCTCCCGTATCGTAGTTATCTACACGACGGGGAGTCA
GGCAACTATGGATGAACGAAATAGACAGATCGCTGAGATAGGTGCCTCACTGATTAAGCATTGGTAACTG
TCAGACCAAGTTTACTCATATATACTTTAGATTGATTTAAAACTTCATTTTTAATTTAAAAGGATCTAGG
TGAAGATCCTTTTTGATAATCTCATGACCAAAATCCCTTAACGTGAGTTTTCGTTCCACTGAGCGTCAGA
CCCCGTAGAAAAGATCAAAGGATCTTCTTGAGATCCTTTTTTTCTGCGCGTAATCTGCTGCTTGCAAACA
AAAAAACCACCGCTACCAGCGGTGGTTTGTTTGCCGGATCAAGAGCTACCAACTCTTTTTCCGAAGGTAA
CTGGCTTCAGCAGAGCGCAGATACCAAATACTGTCCTTCTAGTGTAGCCGTAGTTAGGCCACCACTTCAA
GAACTCTGTAGCACCGCCTACATACCTCGCTCTGCTAATCCTGTTACCAGTGGCTGCTGCCAGTGGCGAT
AAGTCGTGTCTTACCGGGTTGGACTCAAGACGATAGTTACCGGATAAGGCGCAGCGGTCGGGCTGAACGG
GGGGTTCGTGCACACAGCCCAGCTTGGAGCGAACGACCTACACCGAACTGAGATACCTACAGCGTGAGCT
ATGAGAAAGCGCCACGCTTCCCGAAGGGAGAAAGGCGGACAGGTATCCGGTAAGCGGCAGGGTCGGAACA
GGAGAGCGCACGAGGGAGCTTCCAGGGGGAAACGCCTGGTATCTTTATAGTCCTGTCGGGTTTCGCCACC
TCTGACTTGAGCGTCGATTTTTGTGATGCTCGTCAGGGGGGCGGAGCCTATGGAAAAACGCCAGCAACGC
GGCCTTTTTACGGTTCCTGGCCTTTTGCTGGCCTTTTGCTCACATGTTCTTTCCTGCGTTATCCCCTGAT
TCTGTGGATAACCGTATTACCGCCTTTGAGTGAGCTGATACCGCTCGCCGCAGCCGAACGACCGAGCGCA
GCGAGTCAGTGAGCGAGGAAGCGGAAGAGCGCCTGATGCGGTATTTTCTCCTTACGCATCTGTGCGGTAT
TTCACACCGCAATGGTGCACTCTCAGTACAATCTGCTCTGATGCCGCATAGTTAAGCCAGTATACACTCC
GCTATCGCTACGTGACTGGGTCATGGCTGCGCCCCGACACCCGCCAACACCCGCTGACGCGCCCTGACGG
GCTTGTCTGCTCCCGGCATCCGCTTACAGACAAGCTGTGACCGTCTCCGGGAGCTGCATGTGTCAGAGGT
TTTCACCGTCATCACCGAAACGCGCGAGGCAGCTGCGGTAAAGCTCATCAGCGTGGTCGTGAAGCGATTC
ACAGATGTCTGCCTGTTCATCCGCGTCCAGCTCGTTGAGTTTCTCCAGAAGCGTTAATGTCTGGCTTCTG
ATAAAGCGGGCCATGTTAAGGGCGGTTTTTTCCTGTTTGGTCACTGATGCCTCCGTGTAAGGGGGATTTC
TGTTCATGGGGGTAATGATACCGATGAAACGAGAGAGGATGCTCACGATACGGGTTACTGATGATGAACA
TGCCCGGTTACTGGAACGTTGTGAGGGTAAACAACTGGCGGTATGGATGCGGCGGGACCAGAGAAAAATC
ACTCAGGGTCAATGCCAGCGCTTCGTTAATACAGATGTAGGTGTTCCACAGGGTAGCCAGCAGCATCCTG
CGATGCAGATCCGGAACATAATGGTGCAGGGCGCTGACTTCCGCGTTTCCAGACTTTACGAAACACGGAA
ACCGAAGACCATTCATGTTGTTGCTCAGGTCGCAGACGTTTTGCAGCAGCAGTCGCTTCACGTTCGCTCG
CGTATCGGTGATTCATTCTGCTAACCAGTAAGGCAACCCCGCCAGCCTAGCCGGGTCCTCAACGACAGGA
GCACGATCATGCGCACCCGTGGGGCCGCCATGCCGGCGATAATGGCCTGCTTCTCGCCGAAACGTTTGGT
GGCGGGACCAGTGACGAAGGCTTGAGCGAGGGCGTGCAAGATTCCGAATACCGCAAGCGACAGGCCGATC
ATCGTCGCGCTCCAGCGAAAGCGGTCCTCGCCGAAAATGACCCAGAGCGCTGCCGGCACCTGTCCTACGA
GTTGCATGATAAAGAAGACAGTCATAAGTGCGGCGACGATAGTCATGCCCCGCGCCCACCGGAAGGAGCT
GACTGGGTTGAAGGCTCTCAAGGGCATCGGTCGAGATCCCGGTGCCTAATGAGTGAGCTAACTTACATTA
ATTGCGTTGCGCTCACTGCCCGCTTTCCAGTCGGGAAACCTGTCGTGCCAGCTGCATTAATGAATCGGCC
AACGCGCGGGGAGAGGCGGTTTGCGTATTGGGCGCCAGGGTGGTTTTTCTTTTCACCAGTGAGACGGGCA
ACAGCTGATTGCCCTTCACCGCCTGGCCCTGAGAGAGTTGCAGCAAGCGGTCCACGCTGGTTTGCCCCAG
CAGGCGAAAATCCTGTTTGATGGTGGTTAACGGCGGGATATAACATGAGCTGTCTTCGGTATCGTCGTAT
CCCACTACCGAGATATCCGCACCAACGCGCAGCCCGGACTCGGTAATGGCGCGCATTGCGCCCAGCGCCA
TCTGATCGTTGGCAACCAGCATCGCAGTGGGAACGATGCCCTCATTCAGCATTTGCATGGTTTGTTGAAA
ACCGGACATGGCACTCCAGTCGCCTTCCCGTTCCGCTATCGGCTGAATTTGATTGCGAGTGAGATATTTA
TGCCAGCCAGCCAGACGCAGACGCGCCGAGACAGAACTTAATGGGCCCGCTAACAGCGCGATTTGCTGGT
GACCCAATGCGACCAGATGCTCCACGCCCAGTCGCGTACCGTCTTCATGGGAGAAAATAATACTGTTGAT
GGGTGTCTGGTCAGAGACATCAAGAAATAACGCCGGAACATTAGTGCAGGCAGCTTCCACAGCAATGGCA
TCCTGGTCATCCAGCGGATAGTTAATGATCAGCCCACTGACGCGTTGCGCGAGAAGATTGTGCACCGCCG
CTTTACAGGCTTCGACGCCGCTTCGTTCTACCATCGACACCACCACGCTGGCACCCAGTTGATCGGCGCG
AGATTTAATCGCCGCGACAATTTGCGACGGCGCGTGCAGGGCCAGACTGGAGGTGGCAACGCCAATCAGC
AACGACTGTTTGCCCGCCAGTTGTTGTGCCACGCGGTTGGGAATGTAATTCAGCTCCGCCATCGCCGCTT
CCACTTTTTCCCGCGTTTTCGCAGAAACGTGGCTGGCCTGGTTCACCACGCGGGAAACGGTCTGATAAGA
GACACCGGCATACTCTGCGACATCGTATAACGTTACTGGTTTCACATTCACCACCCTGAATTGACTCTCT
TCCGGGCGCTATCATGCCATACCGCGAAAGGTTTTGCGCCATTCGATGGTGTCCGGGATCTCGACGCTCT
CCCTTATGCGACTCCTGCATTAGGAAGCAGCCCAGTAGTAGGTTGAGGCCGTTGAGCACCGCCGCCGCAA
GGAATGGTGCATGCAAGGAGATGGCGCCCAACAGTCCCCCGGCCACGGGGCCTGCCACCATACCCACGCC
GAAACAAGCGCTCATGAGCCCGAAGTGGCGAGCCCGATCTTCCCCATCGGTGATGTCGGCGATATAGGCG
CCAGCAACCGCACCTGTGGCGCCGGTGATGCCGGCCACGATGCGTCCGGCGTAGAGGATCGAGATCGATC
TCGATCCCGCGAAAT
Features (pLannotate 1.2.2; 18 found; start..end, strand, type, name):
      1..19      +  promoter       T7 promoter: promoter for bacteriophage T7 RNA polymerase
     20..44      +  protein_bind   lac operator: The lac repressor binds to the lac operator to inhibit transcription in E. coli. This inhibition can be relieved by adding lactose or isopropyl-β-D-thiogalactopyranoside (IPTG). lac repressor encoded by lacI
     59..81      +  RBS            RBS: efficient ribosome binding site from bacteriophage T7 gene 10 (Olins and Rangwala, 1989)
    122..211     +  CDS            EGR1 (fragment): EGR1_SERCA - Also known as ZENK From Serinus canaria (Island canary) (Fringilla canaria).
    362..411     +  CDS            SET1 (fragment): solubility-enhancement tag derived from T7 phage gene 10B
    419..466     +  terminator     T7 terminator: transcription terminator for bacteriophage T7 RNA polymerase
    503..931     +  rep_origin     f1 ori (sequence partly withheld): f1 bacteriophage origin of replication; arrow indicates direction of (+) strand synthesis
    984..1088    +  promoter       AmpR promoter: bla
   1089..1949    +  CDS            AmpR: β-lactamase; bla; confers resistance to ampicillin, carbenicillin, and related antibiotics
   2120..2708    +  rep_origin     ori: high-copy-number ColE1/pMB1/pBR322/pUC origin of replication
   2894..3033    -  misc_feature   bom: basis of mobility region from pBR322
   3135..3326    -  CDS            rop: Rop protein, which maintains plasmids at low copy number; rop
   3343..3723    +  CDS            YPB1_ECOLX: Protein predicted: Swiss-Prot protein existence level 4. From Escherichia coli.
   3795..4086    -  CDS            TcR (fragment): tetracycline efflux protein; tet; confers resistance to tetracycline
   4101..4122    -  protein_bind   CAP binding site: CAP binding activates transcription in the presence of cAMP. E. coli catabolite activator protein
   4135..5217    -  CDS            lacI: lac repressor; lacI; The lac repressor binds to the lac operator to inhibit transcription in E. coli. This inhibition can be relieved by adding lactose or isopropyl-β-D-thiogalactopyranoside (IPTG).
   5218..5295    -  promoter       lacI promoter: lacI
   5303..5582    -  CDS            TcR (fragment): tetracycline efflux protein; tet; confers resistance to tetracycline
