[The description below was written by a language model from this plasmid's Addgene catalogue record and pLannotate feature annotations shown in this document.]
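Description:
pZF-ACA is a pET-21a-based bacterial plasmid of about 5.6 kb that carries the coding sequence for ZF-ACA, a synthetic zinc-finger transcription factor, and is catalogued as a template for cell-free transcription–translation. It is propagated in E. coli under ampicillin selection (β-lactamase expressed from its own promoter) and replicates from a ColE1/pBR322-type origin. The backbone also retains the bom mobility region and the rop gene, although the catalogue lists the plasmid as high copy. An f1 origin is present, along with lacI under its native promoter and non-functional remnants of the tetracycline resistance gene that are typical of pBR322-derived pET vectors.

The 267 bp insert sits in the standard pET expression cassette: a T7 promoter followed by a lac operator, the strong ribosome binding site from T7 gene 10, the open reading frame, and a T7 terminator. Transcription therefore depends on T7 RNA polymerase, and in cells it would be repressible by LacI and inducible with IPTG. Automated annotation recognises part of the insert as similar to EGR1 (Zif268/ZENK), which is consistent with a designed DNA-binding protein built on that zinc-finger scaffold. A short match to a T7 gene 10-derived tag just upstream of the terminator is probably vector sequence rather than a deliberate fusion, and the record lists no tags. The target site implied by "ACA" in the name is not stated.

Two sequence records are provided, one from the depositor and one from repository sequencing. They differ by four nucleotides in length and in their start coordinate, but show the same set of features. According to the associated publication title, the plasmid serves as a source of a synthetic transcription factor for engineering gene-regulatory networks in cell-free systems.
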