Addgene plasmid #127466: pZF-ACA
Purpose: coding sequence for synthetic zinc finger ZF-ACA
Depositing lab: Sebastian Maerkl. Depositing organization: Swiss Federal Institute of Technology (EPFL). Publication: Cell-free gene-regulatory network engineering with synthetic transcription factors. Swank Z, Laohakunakorn N, Maerkl SJ. Proc Natl Acad Sci U S A. 2019 Mar 26;116(13):5892-5901. doi: 10.1073/pnas.1816591116. Epub 2019 Mar 8. PubMed 30850530.
Backbone
  Vector backbone: pET-21a
  Backbone size w/o insert (bp): 5344
  Total vector size (bp): 5611
  Vector type: cell-free transcription–translation
Growth in bacteria
  Bacterial resistance: Ampicillin, 100 μg/mL
  Growth temperature: 37°C
  Growth strain: DH5alpha
  Copy number: High Copy
Gene/Insert
  Gene/Insert name: ZF-ACA synthetic transcription factor
  Insert size (bp): 267
  Promoter: T7
  Cloning method: Ligation Independent Cloning
  Sequencing primers: 5′ ATGCGTCCGGCGTAG; 3′ AACCCCTCAAGACCCG
Terms and licenses: Academic/Nonprofit Terms; Industry Terms: Not Available to Industry
Depositor comments: Integrating Gene Synthesis and Microfluidic Protein Analysis for Rapid Protein Engineering. NAR. 2016 April; 44(7): e68. doi:10.1093/nar/gkv1497.
How to cite: pZF-ACA was a gift from Sebastian Maerkl (Addgene plasmid # 127466 ; http://n2t.net/addgene:127466 ; RRID:Addgene_127466)
